Addgene plasmid #187839: pVoPo-04
Purpose: (Empty Backbone) Suicide vector to generate markerless gene deletions in Fusobacterium nucleatum
Depositing lab: Jörg Vogel. Depositing organization: Helmholtz-Zentrum fuer Infektionsforschung (HZI). Publication: Expanding the genetic toolkit helps dissect a global stress response in the early-branching species Fusobacterium nucleatum. Ponath F, Zhu Y, Cosi V, Vogel J. Proc Natl Acad Sci U S A. 2022 Oct 4;119(40):e2201460119. doi: 10.1073/pnas.2201460119. Epub 2022 Sep 26. PubMed 36161895.
Backbone
  Vector backbone: pVoPo-00
  Backbone size (bp): 3600
  Vector type: Bacterial Expression
Growth in bacteria
  Bacterial resistance: Chloramphenicol, 25 μg/mL
  Growth temperature: 37°C
  Growth strain: DH5alpha
  Copy number: Unknown
Terms and licenses: Academic/Nonprofit Terms; Industry Terms: Not Available to Industry
How to cite: pVoPo-04 was a gift from Jörg Vogel (Addgene plasmid # 187839 ; http://n2t.net/addgene:187839 ; RRID:Addgene_187839)
