[The description below was written by a language model from this plasmid's Addgene catalogue record and pLannotate feature annotations shown in this document.]
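Description:
pVoPo-04 is an empty-backbone suicide vector, derived from pVoPo-00, designed for making markerless gene deletions in Fusobacterium nucleatum. It is propagated in E. coli through a high-copy ColE1/pUC-type origin, and no replication origin for Fusobacterium is annotated. This fits its suicide role: after transfer into F. nucleatum, the plasmid should persist only if it integrates into the chromosome. Selection relies on catP, a chloramphenicol acetyltransferase gene of Clostridium perfringens origin that confers chloramphenicol resistance. The catalogue gives a backbone size of about 3.6 kb, whereas the sequenced record behind the feature table is 3,030 nt; the record does not explain this difference.

The functional core is an inducible counterselection cassette. A Tn10-type tetR gene encoding the tetracycline repressor lies on the opposite strand to a tet operator, which is followed by the coding sequence for the Bacillus subtilis MazF (NdoA/EndoA) endoribonuclease. This is the toxic component of a type II toxin–antitoxin system, and it arrests growth by cleaving single-stranded RNA at specific sites. TetR bound to the operator should keep the toxin gene silent until a tetracycline-class inducer is added. A lambda t0 terminator sits between catP and tetR, presumably insulating the transcription units. The promoters themselves are not annotated.

In a typical allelic-exchange workflow, homology arms flanking the target gene would be cloned into the vector and integrants selected through the catP marker. Inducing the toxin would then kill cells that retain the backbone, enriching for second-crossover clones that have lost the plasmid and may carry an unmarked deletion. The record does not specify the cloning site for the homology arms.
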