Features (pLannotate 1.2.2; 6 found; start..end, strand, type, name):
    115..735     -  CDS            catP: CAT2_CLOPF - Protein inferred from homology: Swiss-Prot protein existence level 3. This enzyme is an effector of chloramphenicol resistance in bacteria. From Clostridium perfringens.
    904..938     +  terminator     lambda t0 terminator: minimal transcription terminator from phage lambda (Scholtissek and Grosse, 1987)
   1010..1633    -  CDS            TetR: tetracycline repressor TetR; tetR from transposon Tn10; TetR binds to the tetracycline operator tetO to inhibit transcription. This inhibition can be relieved by adding tetracycline or doxycycline.
   1743..1761    +  protein_bind   tet operator: bacterial operator O1 for the tetR and tetA genes tetracycline repressor TetR
   1851..2192    +  CDS            ndoA: ENDOA_BACSU - Also known as mazF, ydcE. Experimental evidence at protein level: Swiss-Prot protein existence level 1. Toxic component of a type II toxin-antitoxin (TA) system. Specific for 5'-UACAU-3' sequences, cleaving after the first U (PubMed:21763692). Yields cleavage products with 3' phosphate and 5' hydroxyl groups (PubMed:15882409). Cannot digest substrate with a UUdUACAUAA cleavage site (PubMed:24120662). Overexpression is toxic for cell growth (shown in E.coli), probably by inhibiting protein synthesis through the cleavage of single-stranded RNA. The toxicity is reversed by the antit
   2415..3003    +  rep_origin     ori: high-copy-number ColE1/pMB1/pBR322/pUC origin of replication
>Addgene plasmid #187839 | pVoPo-04 | addgene full sequence | sequence record 383719 | Addgene NGS Result
TTCCTGGCCTTTTGCTGGCGAATTCTTATGGATTTTAGGGTAACAAAAAACACCGTATTTCTACGATGTT
TTTGCTTAAATACTTGTTTTTAGTTACAGACAAACCTGAAGTTAACTATTTATCAATTCCTGCAATTCGT
TTACAAAACGGCAAATGTGAAATCCGTCACATACTGCGTGATGAACTTGAATTGCCAAAGGAAGTATAAT
TTTGTTATCTTCTTTATAATATTTCCCCATAGTAAAAATAGGAATCAAATAATCATATCCTTTCTGCAAA
TTCAGATTAAAGCCATCGAAGGTTGACCACGGTATCATAGATACATTAAAAATGTTTTCCGGAGCATTTG
GCTTTCCTTCCATTCTATGATTGTTTCCATACCGTTGCGTATCACTTTCATAATCTGCTAAAAATGATTT
AAAGTCAGACTTACACTCAGTCCAAAGGCTGGAAAATGTTTCAGTATCATTGTGAAATATTGTATAGCTT
GGTATCATCTCATCATATATCCCCAATTCACCATCTTGATTGATTGCCGTCCTAAACTCTGAATGGCGGT
TTACAATCATTGCAATATAATAAAGCATTGCAGGATATAGTTTCATTCCCTTTTCCTTTATTTGTGTGAT
ATCCACTTTAACGGTCATGCTGTAGGTACAAGGTACACTTGCAAAGTAGTGGTCAAAATACTCTTTTCTG
TTCCAACTATTTTTATCAATTTTTTCAAATACCATTTAAAATTACCTCCTTAAAATATACTGCTTTAATT
GTATAATTTTAGCTAATTATTGTCAAGTATTTTTAAAGTTATGTAAATTTTTTACTTATATTTTATCGAT
CGAGTGCTAGCCAATCATTTTGCGGCCGCTCCAGTAATGACCTCAGAACTCCATCTGGATTTGTTCAGAA
CGCTCGGTTGCCGCCGGGCGTTTTTTATTGGTGAGAATCCAAGCACTAGTCATAAAAATAAGAAGCCTGC
ATTTGCAGGCTTCTTATTTTTATGGTACCTTAAGACCCACTTTCACATTTAAGTTGTTTTTCTAATCCGC
ATATGATCAATTCAAGGCCGAATAAGAAGGCTGGCTCTGCACCTTGGTGATCAAATAATTCGATAGCTTG
TCGTAATAATGGCGGCATACTATCAGTAGTAGGTGTTTCCCTTTCTTCTTTAGCGACTTGATGCTCTTGA
TCTTCCAATACGCAACCTAAAGTAAAATGCCCCACAGCGCTGAGTGCATATAATGCATTCTCTAGTGAAA
AACCTTGTTGGCATAAAAAGGCTAATTGATTTTCGAGAGTTTCATACTGTTTTTCTGTAGGCCGTGTACC
TAAATGTACTTTTGCTCCATCGCGATGACTTAGTAAAGCACATCTAAAACTTTTAGCGTTATTACGTAAA
AAATCTTGCCAGCTTTCCCCTTCTAAAGGGCAAAAGTGAGTATGGTGCCTATCTAACATCTCAATGGCTA
AGGCGTCGAGCAAAGCCCGCTTATTTTTTACATGCCAATACAATGTAGGCTGCTCTACACCTAGCTTCTG
GGCGAGTTTACGGGTTGTTAAACCTTCGATTCCGACCTCATTAAGCAGCTCTAATGCGCTGTTAATCACT
TTACTTTTATCTAATCTAGACATCATTAATTCCTCCTTTTTGTTGACATTATATCATTGATAGAGTTATT
TGTCAAACTAGTTTTTTATTTCGATGCCCTGGACTTCATGAAAAACTAAAAAAAATATTGACACTCTATC
ATTGATAGAGTATAATTAAAATAAGCTTGATCGTAGCGTTAACAGATCTGAGCTCCTCTCGAGGAAGGGA
AGATTGCCCAAGGTGAGTACTAATTGTGAAATAAAGCGTGGTGATTTATATTACGCTGATTTAAGTCCAG
TTGTTGGTTCAGAGCAGGGAGGCGTTAGACCTGTTCTGATAATACAAAATGATGTAGGTAATAAATATAG
TCCTACAGTTATAGTATCAGCTATAACATCTCAGATTAATAAAGCCAAATTACCTACTCATGTAGAGATA
AGTTCCAATGAATATGGGCTTAATAAAGACTCAGTAATTCTTTTAGAGCAAATTAGAACTATCGATAAAA
AGAGACTGAGGGAAAAAATTGGTTGTCTAGATGAAAATATGATGATAAAAGTAGATGATGGACTTCAAAT
AAGTTTAGGATTGTTTACTTTTTAAGGATCCTATAAGTTTTAATAAAACTTTAAATAGAAAAAGGCTTCT
CTCATGAGAAGTCTTTTTTATTTAAAATAAATATAAAATAAAATAGAGGCTATAAATAGCCTCTATTTTA
TGTGAGAAATCCCTAAATAAAAAACTAGTCATGACCAAAATCCCTTAACGTGAGTTTTCGTTCCACTGAG
CGTCAGACCCCGTAGAAAAGATCAAAGGATCTTCTTGAGATCCTTTTTTTCTGCGCGTAATCTGCTGCTT
GCAAACAAAAAAACCACCGCTACCAGCGGTGGTTTGTTTGCCGGATCAAGAGCTACCAACTCTTTTTCCG
AAGGTAACTGGCTTCAGCAGAGCGCAGATACCAAATACTGTCCTTCTAGTGTAGCCGTAGTTAGGCCACC
ACTTCAAGAACTCTGTAGCACCGCCTACATACCTCGCTCTGCTAATCCTGTTACCAGTGGCTGCTGCCAG
TGGCGATAAGTCGTGTCTTACCGGGTTGGACTCAAGACGATAGTTACCGGATAAGGCGCAGCGGTCGGGC
TGAACGGGGGGTTCGTGCACACAGCCCAGCTTGGAGCGAACGACCTACACCGAACTGAGATACCTACAGC
GTGAGCTATGAGAAAGCGCCACGCTTCCCGAAGGGAGAAAGGCGGACAGGTATCCGGTAAGCGGCAGGGT
CGGAACAGGAGAGCGCACGAGGGAGCTTCCAGGGGGAAACGCCTGGTATCTTTATAGTCCTGTCGGGTTT
CGCCACCTCTGACTTGAGCGTCGATTTTTGTGATGCTCGTCAGGGGGGCGGAGCCTATGGAAAAACGCCA
GCAACGCGGCCTTTTTACGG
