Features (pLannotate 1.2.2; 6 found; start..end, strand, type, name):
    115..735     -  CDS            catP: CAT2_CLOPF - Protein inferred from homology: Swiss-Prot protein existence level 3. This enzyme is an effector of chloramphenicol resistance in bacteria. From Clostridium perfringens.
    904..938     +  terminator     lambda t0 terminator: minimal transcription terminator from phage lambda (Scholtissek and Grosse, 1987)
   1010..1633    -  CDS            TetR: tetracycline repressor TetR; tetR from transposon Tn10; TetR binds to the tetracycline operator tetO to inhibit transcription. This inhibition can be relieved by adding tetracycline or doxycycline.
   1743..1761    +  protein_bind   tet operator: bacterial operator O1 for the tetR and tetA genes tetracycline repressor TetR
   1851..2192    +  CDS            ndoA: ENDOA_BACSU - Also known as mazF, ydcE. Experimental evidence at protein level: Swiss-Prot protein existence level 1. Toxic component of a type II toxin-antitoxin (TA) system. Specific for 5'-UACAU-3' sequences, cleaving after the first U (PubMed:21763692). Yields cleavage products with 3' phosphate and 5' hydroxyl groups (PubMed:15882409). Cannot digest substrate with a UUdUACAUAA cleavage site (PubMed:24120662). Overexpression is toxic for cell growth (shown in E.coli), probably by inhibiting protein synthesis through the cleavage of single-stranded RNA. The toxicity is reversed by the antit
   2415..3003    +  rep_origin     ori: high-copy-number ColE1/pMB1/pBR322/pUC origin of replication
>Addgene plasmid #187839 | pVoPo-04 | analyzer sequence | sequence record 364372
TTCCTGGCCTTTTGCTGGCGAATTCTTATGGATTTTAGGGTAACAAAAAACACCGTATTTCTACGATGTT
TTTGCTTAAATACTTGTTTTTAGTTACAGACAAACCTGAAGTTAACTATTTATCAATTCCTGCAATTCGT
TTACAAAACGGCAAATGTGAAATCCGTCACATACTGCGTGATGAACTTGAATTGCCAAAGGAAGTATAAT
TTTGTTATCTTCTTTATAATATTTCCCCATAGTAAAAATAGGAATCAAATAATCATATCCTTTCTGCAAA
TTCAGATTAAAGCCATCGAAGGTTGACCACGGTATCATAGATACATTAAAAATGTTTTCCGGAGCATTTG
GCTTTCCTTCCATTCTATGATTGTTTCCATACCGTTGCGTATCACTTTCATAATCTGCTAAAAATGATTT
AAAGTCAGACTTACACTCAGTCCAAAGGCTGGAAAATGTTTCAGTATCATTGTGAAATATTGTATAGCTT
GGTATCATCTCATCATATATCCCCAATTCACCATCTTGATTGATTGCCGTCCTAAACTCTGAATGGCGGT
TTACAATCATTGCAATATAATAAAGCATTGCAGGATATAGTTTCATTCCCTTTTCCTTTATTTGTGTGAT
ATCCACTTTAACGGTCATGCTGTAGGTACAAGGTACACTTGCAAAGTAGTGGTCAAAATACTCTTTTCTG
TTCCAACTATTTTTATCAATTTTTTCAAATACCATTTAAAATTACCTCCTTAAAATATACTGCTTTAATT
GTATAATTTTAGCTAATTATTGTCAAGTATTTTTAAAGTTATGTAAATTTTTTACTTATATTTTATCGAT
CGAGTGCTAGCCAATCATTTTGCGGCCGCTCCAGTAATGACCTCAGAACTCCATCTGGATTTGTTCAGAA
CGCTCGGTTGCCGCCGGGCGTTTTTTATTGGTGAGAATCCAAGCACTAGTCATAAAAATAAGAAGCCTGC
ATTTGCAGGCTTCTTATTTTTATGGTACCTTAAGACCCACTTTCACATTTAAGTTGTTTTTCTAATCCGC
ATATGATCAATTCAAGGCCGAATAAGAAGGCTGGCTCTGCACCTTGGTGATCAAATAATTCGATAGCTTG
TCGTAATAATGGCGGCATACTATCAGTAGTAGGTGTTTCCCTTTCTTCTTTAGCGACTTGATGCTCTTGA
TCTTCCAATACGCAACCTAAAGTAAAATGCCCCACAGCGCTGAGTGCATATAATGCATTCTCTAGTGAAA
AACCTTGTTGGCATAAAAAGGCTAATTGATTTTCGAGAGTTTCATACTGTTTTTCTGTAGGCCGTGTACC
TAAATGTACTTTTGCTCCATCGCGATGACTTAGTAAAGCACATCTAAAACTTTTAGCGTTATTACGTAAA
AAATCTTGCCAGCTTTCCCCTTCTAAAGGGCAAAAGTGAGTATGGTGCCTATCTAACATCTCAATGGCTA
AGGCGTCGAGCAAAGCCCGCTTATTTTTTACATGCCAATACAATGTAGGCTGCTCTACACCTAGCTTCTG
GGCGAGTTTACGGGTTGTTAAACCTTCGATTCCGACCTCATTAAGCAGCTCTAATGCGCTGTTAATCACT
TTACTTTTATCTAATCTAGACATCATTAATTCCTCCTTTTTGTTGACATTATATCATTGATAGAGTTATT
TGTCAAACTAGTTTTTTATTTCGATGCCCTGGACTTCATGAAAAACTAAAAAAAATATTGACACTCTATC
ATTGATAGAGTATAATTAAAATAAGCTTGATCGTAGCGTTAACAGATCTGAGCTCCTCTCGAGGAAGGGA
AGATTGCCCAAGGTGAGTACTAATTGTGAAATAAAGCGTGGTGATTTATATTACGCTGATTTAAGTCCAG
TTGTTGGTTCAGAGCAGGGAGGCGTTAGACCTGTTCTGATAATACAAAATGATGTAGGTAATAAATATAG
TCCTACAGTTATAGTATCAGCTATAACATCTCAGATTAATAAAGCCAAATTACCTACTCATGTAGAGATA
AGTTCCAATGAATATGGGCTTAATAAAGACTCAGTAATTCTTTTAGAGCAAATTAGAACTATCGATAAAA
AGAGACTGAGGGAAAAAATTGGTTGTCTAGATGAAAATATGATGATAAAAGTAGATGATGGACTTCAAAT
AAGTTTAGGATTGTTTACTTTTTAAGGATCCTATAAGTTTTAATAAAACTTTAAATAGAAAAAGGCTTCT
CTCATGAGAAGTCTTTTTTATTTAAAATAAATATAAAATAAAATAGAGGCTATAAATAGCCTCTATTTTA
TGTGAGAAATCCCTAAATAAAAAACTAGTCATGACCAAAATCCCTTAACGTGAGTTTTCGTTCCACTGAG
CGTCAGACCCCGTAGAAAAGATCAAAGGATCTTCTTGAGATCCTTTTTTTCTGCGCGTAATCTGCTGCTT
GCAAACAAAAAAACCACCGCTACCAGCGGTGGTTTGTTTGCCGGATCAAGAGCTACCAACTCTTTTTCCG
AAGGTAACTGGCTTCAGCAGAGCGCAGATACCAAATACTGTCCTTCTAGTGTAGCCGTAGTTAGGCCACC
ACTTCAAGAACTCTGTAGCACCGCCTACATACCTCGCTCTGCTAATCCTGTTACCAGTGGCTGCTGCCAG
TGGCGATAAGTCGTGTCTTACCGGGTTGGACTCAAGACGATAGTTACCGGATAAGGCGCAGCGGTCGGGC
TGAACGGGGGGTTCGTGCACACAGCCCAGCTTGGAGCGAACGACCTACACCGAACTGAGATACCTACAGC
GTGAGCATTGAGAAAGCGCCACGCTTCCCGAAGGGAGAAAGGCGGACAGGTATCCGGTAAGCGGCAGGGT
CGGAACAGGAGAGCGCACGAGGGAGCTTCCAGGGGGAAACGCCTGGTATCTTTATAGTCCTGTCGGGTTT
CGCCACCTCTGACTTGAGCGTCGATTTTTGTGATGCTCGTCAGGGGGGCGGAGCCTATGGAAAAACGCCA
GCAACGCGGCCTTTTTACGG
